>Addgene plasmid #188086 | pCAG-MBP-ATG9 (1-830) | addgene full sequence | sequence record 369747 | Addgene NGS Result
GTCGACATTGATTATTGACTAGTTATTAATAGTAATCAATTACGGGGTCATTAGTTCATAGCCCATATAT
GGAGTTCCGCGTTACATAACTTACGGTAAATGGCCCGCCTGGCTGACCGCCCAACGACCCCCGCCCATTG
ACGTCAATAATGACGTATGTTCCCATAGTAACGCCAATAGGGACTTTCCATTGACGTCAATGGGTGGAGT
ATTTACGGTAAACTGCCCACTTGGCAGTACATCAAGTGTATCATATGCCAAGTACGCCCCCTATTGACGT
CAATGACGGTAAATGGCCCGCCTGGCATTATGCCCAGTACATGACCTTATGGGACTTTCCTACTTGGCAG
TACATCTACGTATTAGTCATCGCTATTACCATGGTCGAGGTGAGCCCCACGTTCTGCTTCACTCTCCCCA
TCTCCCCCCCCTCCCCACCCCCAATTTTGTATTTATTTATTTTTTAATTATTTTGTGCAGCGATGGGGGC
GGGGGGGGGGGGGGGGCGCGCCRGGSGGGGSGGGGSGGGGSGRGGGGSGGGGSGGGGSGAGGCGGAGAGG
KGCGGCGGCAGCCAATCAGAGCGGCGCGCTCCGAAAGTTTCCTTTTATGGCGAGGCGGCGGCGGCGGCGG
CCCTATAAAAAGCGAAGCGCGCGGCGGGCGGGAGTCGCTGCGCGCTGCCTTCGCCCCGTGCCCCGCTCCG
CCGCCGCCTCGCGCCGCCCGCCCCGGCTCTGACTGACCGCGTTACTCCCACAGGTGAGCGGGCGGGACGG
CCCTTCTCCTCCGGGCTGTAATTAGCGCTTGGTTTAATGACGGCTTGTTTCTTTTCTGTGGCTGCGTGAA
AGCCTTGAGGGGCTCCGGGAGGGCCCTTTGTGCGGGGGGAGCGGCTCGGGGGGTGCGTGCGTGTGTGTGT
GCGTGGGGAGCGCCGCGTGCGGCTCCGCGCTGCCCGGCGGCTGTGAGCGCTGCGGGCGCGGCGCGGGGCT
TTGTGCGCTCCGCAGTGTGCGCGAGGGGAGCGCGGCCGGGGGCGGTGCCCCGCGGTGCGGGGGGGGCTGC
GAGGGGAACAAAGGCTGCGTGCGGGGTGTGTGCGTGGGGGGGTGAGCAGGGGGTGTGGGCGCGTCGGTCG
GGCTGCAACCCCCCCTGCACCCCCCTCCCCGAGTTGCTGAGCACGGCCCGGCTTCGGGTGCGGGGCTCCG
TACGGGGCGTGGCGCGGGGCTCGCCGTGCCGGGCGGGGGGTGGCGGCAGGTGGGGGTGCCGGGCGGGGCG
GGGCCGCCTCGGGCCGGGGRGGGCTCGGGGGAGGGGCGCGGCGGCCCCCGGAGCGCCGGCGGCTGTCGAG
GCGCGGCGAGCCGCAGCCATTGCCTTTTATGGTAATCGTGCGAGAGGGCGCAGGGACTTCCTTTGTCCCA
AATCTGTGCGGAGCCGAAATCTGGGAGGCGCCGCCGCACCCCCTCTAGCGGGCGCGGGGCGAAGCGGTGC
GGCGCCGGCAGGAAGGAAATGGGCGGGGAGGGCCTTCGTGCGTCGCCGCGCCGCCGTCCCCTTCTCCCTC
TCCAGCCTCGGGGCTGTCCGCGGGGGGACGGCTGCCTTCGGGGGGGACGGGGCAGGGCGGGGTTCGGCTT
CTGGCGTGTGACCGGCGGCTCTAGAGCCTCTGCTAACCATGTTCATGCCTTCTTCTTTTTCCTACAGCTC
CTGGGCAACGTGCTGGTTATTGTGCTGTCTCATCATTTTGGCAAAGAATTCCTCGATCGACGGTATCGAT
GCCACCATGGGGATCGAAGAAGGTAAACTGGTAATCTGGATTAACGGCGATAAAGGCTATAACGGTCTCG
CTGAAGTCGGTAAGAAATTCGAGAAAGATACCGGAATTAAAGTCACCGTTGAGCATCCGGATAAACTGGA
AGAGAAATTCCCACAGGTTGCGGCAACTGGCGATGGCCCTGACATTATCTTCTGGGCACACGACCGCTTT
GGTGGCTACGCTCAATCTGGCCTGTTGGCTGAAATCACCCCGGACAAAGCGTTCCAGGACAAGCTGTATC
CGTTTACCTGGGATGCCGTACGTTACAACGGCAAGCTGATTGCTTACCCGATCGCTGTTGAAGCGTTATC
GCTGATTTATAACAAAGATCTGCTGCCGAACCCGCCAAAAACCTGGGAAGAGATCCCGGCGCTGGATAAA
GAACTGAAAGCGAAAGGTAAGAGCGCGCTGATGTTCAACCTGCAAGAACCGTACTTCACCTGGCCGCTGA
TTGCTGCTGACGGGGGTTATGCGTTCAAGTATGAAAACGGCAAGTACGACATTAAAGACGTGGGCGTGGA
TAACGCTGGCGCGAAAGCGGGTCTGACCTTCCTGGTTGACCTGATTAAAAACAAACACATGAATGCAGAC
ACCGATTACTCCATCGCAGAAGCTGCCTTTAATAAAGGCGAAACAGCGATGACCATCAACGGCCCGTGGG
CATGGTCCAACATCGACACCAGCAAAGTGAATTATGGTGTAACGGTACTGCCGACCTTCAAGGGTCAACC
ATCCAAACCGTTCGTTGGCGTGCTGAGCGCAGGTATTAACGCCGCCAGTCCGAACAAAGAGCTGGCAAAA
GAGTTCCTCGAAAACTATCTGCTGACTGATGAAGGTCTGGAAGCGGTTAATAAAGACAAACCGCTGGGTG
CCGTAGCGCTGAAGTCTTACGAGGAAGAGTTGGCGAAAGATCCACGTATTGCCGCCACTATGGAAAACGC
CCAGAAAGGTGAAATCATGCCGAACATCCCGCAGATGTCCGCTTTCTGGTATGCCGTGCGTACTGCGGTG
ATCAACGCCGCCAGCGGTCGTCAGACTGTCGATGAAGCCCTGAAAGACGCGCAGACTAATTCGAGCTCGA
ACAACAACAACAATAACAATAACAACAACCTCGGGGATATCCCAACGACCGAAAACCTGTATTTTCAGGG
CGCCATGGGATCCGGTACCATGGCTCAGTTCGACACCGAATACCAGAGATTGGAAGCGTCATACTCCGAC
TCACCACCAGGCGAAGAAGATTTGCTCGTTCATGTTGCTGAGGGTTCTAAGTCACCTTGGCACCACATCG
AAAACCTGGACCTGTTCTTCAGCCGCGTGTACAACCTGCACCAGAAGAACGGTTTCACCTGCATGCTGAT
CGGCGAAATCTTCGAGCTGATGCAGTTCCTGTTCGTGGTCGCCTTCACCACTTTCCTGGTCAGCTGCGTG
GACTACGACATCCTGTTCGCTAACAAGATGGTGAACCACTCTCTGCACCCTACCGAGCCCGTGAAGGTCA
CTCTGCCCGACGCCTTCCTGCCAGCTCAGGTGTGCTCCGCCCGCATCCAGGAAAACGGCTCTCTGATCAC
TATCCTGGTCATCGCTGGAGTGTTCTGGATTCACAGACTGATCAAGTTCATCTACAACATCTGCTGCTAC
TGGGAGATCCACTCATTCTACCTGCACGCCCTGCGCATCCCTATGTCCGCTCTGCCCTACTGCACCTGGC
AGGAGGTGCAGGCTCGCATCGTCCAGACTCAGAAGGAACACCAAATCTGCATCCACAAGCGTGAACTGAC
CGAGCTGGACATCTACCACCGCATCCTGAGATTCCAGAACTACATGGTCGCCCTGGTGAACAAGAGCCTG
CTGCCACTGAGGTTCAGGCTGCCTGGTCTGGGTGAAGCTGTGTTCTTCACTCGTGGTCTGAAGTACAACT
TCGAACTGATCCTGTTCTGGGGACCCGGTAGCCTGTTCCTGAACGAGTGGTCCCTGAAGGCCGAATACAA
GAGGGGTGGCCAGAGACTGGAGCTGGCTCAGCGCCTGTCTAACCGTATCCTGTGGATCGGCATCGCTAAC
TTCCTGCTGTGCCCCCTGATCCTGATCTGGCAGATCCTGTATGCCTTCTTCAGCTACGCTGAGGTCCTGA
AGCGCGAACCAGGAGCCCTGGGTGCTCGTTGCTGGTCCCTGTACGGAAGGTGCTACCTGAGACACTTCAA
CGAGCTGGAACACGAGCTGCAATCACGCCTGAACCGTGGCTACAAGCCAGCCTCAAAGTACATGAACTGC
TTCCTGTCCCCTCTGCTGACCCTGCTGGCTAAGAACGGCGCCTTCTTCGCTGGTTCCATCCTGGCCGTGC
TGATCGCTCTGACCATCTACGACGAGGACGTCCTGGCTGTGGAACACGTCCTGACCACTGTCACTCTGCT
GGGCGTGACCGTCACTGTGTGCCGCTCATTCATCCCCGACCAGCACATGGTGTTCTGCCCAGAGCAGCTG
CTGCGTGTCATCCTGGCCCACATCCACTACATGCCCGACCACTGGCAGGGAAACGCTCACCGCTCACAGA
CCCGTGACGAGTTCGCCCAGCTGTTCCAGTACAAGGCTGTGTTCATCCTGGAGGAACTGCTGTCCCCTAT
CGTCACTCCCCTGATCCTGATCTTCTGCCTGAGGCCAAGAGCCCTGGAGATCATCGACTTCTTCCGCAAC
TTCACCGTGGAAGTGGTCGGCGTCGGAGACACTTGCTCTTTCGCTCAGATGGACGTGCGTCAGCACGGAC
ACCCACAGTGGCTGTCAGCCGGTCAGACCGAGGCTTCCGTCTACCAGCAGGCCGAGGACGGCAAGACCGA
ACTGTCACTGATGCACTTCGCTATCACTAACCCTGGATGGCAACCTCCCAGGGAGTCCACCGCCTTCCTG
GGTTTCCTGAAGGAACAGGTGCAGAGAGACGGTGCTGCCGCTAGCCTGGCTCAGGGAGGTCTGCTGCCTG
AGAACGCTCTGTTCACTTCCATCCAGTCCCTGCAATCCGAAAGCGAGCCCCTGTCTCTGATCGCCAACGT
GGTCGCTGGTTCCTCCTGCCGCGGCCCACCTCTGCCTCGCGACCTGCAAGGAAGCCGCCACAGGGCTGAG
GTGGCTTCTGCTCTGCGCTCTTTCTCCCCTCTGCAACCTGGACAGGCTCCAACTGGTAGGGCTCACTCAA
CCATGACTGGTTCCGGCGTGGACGCCAGAACTGCTTCTTCAGGCTCCAGCGTGTGGGAAGGACAGCTGCA
ATCCCTGGTCCTGTCCGAGTACGCCAGCACCGAAATGTCTCTGCACGCTCTGTACATGCACCAGCTGCAC
AAGCAGCAGGCCCAGGCTGAACCAGAGAGGCACGTGTGGCACCGCCGTGAATCTGACGAGTCAGGAGAAT
CTGCTCCTGACGAGGGCGGAGAAGGTGCCCGCGCTCCACAGTCCATCCCTCGTTCCGCTAGCTACCCATG
CGCTGCTCCCAGACCAGGCGCCCCCGAAACCACTGCTCTGCACGGTGGCTTCCAGAGGAGATACGGAGGT
ATCACCGACCCCGGAACTGTGCCCAGGGTCCCAAGCCACTTCTCCCGCCTGCCACTGGGCGGATGGGCTG
AAGACGGACAGTCTGCTTCACGTCACCCTGAACCCGTCCCTGAAGAAGGTAGCGAAGATTGAGGTACCCC
CGGGTGATATCTTAATTAATTAACTCGAGGAATTCACTCCTCAGGTGCAGGCTGCCTATCAGAAGGTGGT
GGCTGGTGTGGCCAATGCCCTGGCTCACAAATACCACTGAGATCTTTTTCCCTCTGCCAAAAATTATGGG
GACATCATGAAGCCCCTTGAGCATCTGACTTCTGGCTAATAAAGGAAATTTATTTTCATTGCAATAGTGT
GTTGGAATTTTTTGTGTCTCTCACTCGGAAGGACATATGGGAGGGCAAATCATTTAAAACATCAGAATGA
GTATTTGGTTTAGAGTTTGGCAACATATGCCCATATGCTGGCTGCCATGAACAAAGGTTGGCTATAAAGA
GGTCATCAGTATATGAAACAGCCCCCTGCTGTCCATTCCTTATTCCATAGAAAAGCCTTGACTTGAGGTT
AGATTTTTTTTATATTTTGTTTTGTGTTATTTTTTTCTTTAACATCCCTAAAATTTTCCTTACATGTTTT
ACTAGCCAGATTTTTCCTCCTCTCCTGACTACTCCCAGTCATAGCTGTCCCTCTTCTCTTATGGAGATCC
CTCGACCTGCAGCCCAAGCTTGGCGTAATCATGGTCATAGCTGTTTCCTGTGTGAAATTGTTATCCGCTC
ACAATTCCACACAACATACGAGCCGGAAGCATAAAGTGTAAAGCCTGGGGTGCCTAATGAGTGAGCTAAC
TCACATTAATTGCGTTGCGCTCACTGCCCGCTTTCCAGTCGGGAAACCTGTCGTGCCAGCGGATCCGCAT
CTCAATTAGTCAGCAACCATAGTCCCGCCCCTAACTCCGCCCATCCCGCCCCTAACTCCGCCCAGTTCCG
CCCATTCTCCGCCCCATGGCTGACTAATTTTTTTTATTTATGCAGAGGCCGAGGCCGCCTCGGCCTCTGA
GCTATTCCAGAAGTAGTGAGGAGGCTTTTTTGGAGGCCTAGGCTTTTGCAAAAAGCTAACTTGTTTATTG
CAGCTTATAATGGTTACAAATAAAGCAATAGCATCACAAATTTCACAAATAAAGCATTTTTTTCACTGCA
TTCTAGTTGTGGTTTGTCCAAACTCATCAATGTATCTTATCATGTCTGGATCCGCTGCATTAATGAATCG
GCCAACGCGCGGGGAGAGGCGGTTTGCGTATTGGGCGCTCTTCCGCTTCCTCGCTCACTGACTCGCTGCG
CTCGGTCGTTCGGCTGCGGCGAGCGGTATCAGCTCACTCAAAGGCGGTAATACGGTTATCCACAGAATCA
GGGGATAACGCAGGAAAGAACATGTGAGCAAAAGGCCAGCAAAAGGCCAGGAACCGTAAAAAGGCCGCGT
TGCTGGCGTTTTTCCATAGGCTCCGCCCCCCTGACGAGCATCACAAAAATCGACGCTCAAGTCAGAGGTG
GCGAAACCCGACAGGACTATAAAGATACCAGGCGTTTCCCCCTGGAAGCTCCCTCGTGCGCTCTCCTGTT
CCGACCCTGCCGCTTACCGGATACCTGTCCGCCTTTCTCCCTTCGGGAAGCGTGGCGCTTTCTCATAGCT
CACGCTGTAGGTATCTCAGTTCGGTGTAGGTCGTTCGCTCCAAGCTGGGCTGTGTGCACGAACCCCCCGT
TCAGCCCGACCGCTGCGCCTTATCCGGTAACTATCGTCTTGAGTCCAACCCGGTAAGACACGACTTATCG
CCACTGGCAGCAGCCACTGGTAACAGGATTAGCAGAGCGAGGTATGTAGGCGGTGCTACAGAGTTCTTGA
AGTGGTGGCCTAACTACGGCTACACTAGAAGAACAGTATTTGGTATCTGCGCTCTGCTGAAGCCAGTTAC
CTTCGGAAAAAGAGTTGGTAGCTCTTGATCCGGCAAACAAACCACCGCTGGTAGCGGTGGTTTTTTTGTT
TGCAAGCAGCAGATTACGCGCAGAAAAAAAGGATCTCAAGAAGATCCTTTGATCTTTTCTACGGGGTCTG
ACGCTCAGTGGAACGAAAACTCACGTTAAGGGATTTTGGTCATGAGATTATCAAAAAGGATCTTCACCTA
GATCCTTTTAAATTAAAAATGAAGTTTTAAATCAATCTAAAGTATATATGAGTAAACTTGGTCTGACAGT
TACCAATGCTTAATCAGTGAGGCACCTATCTCAGCGATCTGTCTATTTCGTTCATCCATAGTTGCCTGAC
TCCCCGTCGTGTAGATAACTACGATACGGGAGGGCTTACCATCTGGCCCCAGTGCTGCAATGATACCGCG
AGACCCACGCTCACCGGCTCCAGATTTATCAGCAATAAACCAGCCAGCCGGAAGGGCCGAGCGCAGAAGT
GGTCCTGCAACTTTATCCGCCTCCATCCAGTCTATTAATTGTTGCCGGGAAGCTAGAGTAAGTAGTTCGC
CAGTTAATAGTTTGCGCAACGTTGTTGCCATTGCTACAGGCATCGTGGTGTCACGCTCGTCGTTTGGTAT
GGCTTCATTCAGCTCCGGTTCCCAACGATCAAGGCGAGTTACATGATCCCCCATGTTGTGCAAAAAAGCG
GTTAGCTCCTTCGGTCCTCCGATCGTTGTCAGAAGTAAGTTGGCCGCAGTGTTATCACTCATGGTTATGG
CAGCACTGCATAATTCTCTTACTGTCATGCCATCCGTAAGATGCTTTTCTGTGACTGGTGAGTACTCAAC
CAAGTCATTCTGAGAATAGTGTATGCGGCGACCGAGTTGCTCTTGCCCGGCGTCAATACGGGATAATACC
GCGCCACATAGCAGAACTTTAAAAGTGCTCATCATTGGAAAACGTTCTTCGGGGCGAAAACTCTCAAGGA
TCTTACCGCTGTTGAGATCCAGTTCGATGTAACCCACTCGTGCACCCAACTGATCTTCAGCATCTTTTAC
TTTCACCAGCGTTTCTGGGTGAGCAAAAACAGGAAGGCAAAATGCCGCAAAAAAGGGAATAAGGGCGACA
CGGAAATGTTGAATACTCATACTCTTCCTTTTTCAATATTATTGAAGCATTTATCAGGGTTATTGTCTCA
TGAGCGGATACATATTTGAATGTATTTAGAAAAATAAACAAATAGGGGTTCCGCGCACATTTCCCCGAAA
AGTGCCACCTGG
Features (pLannotate 1.2.2; 20 found; start..end, strand, type, name):
      4..383     +  enhancer       CMV enhancer: human cytomegalovirus immediate early enhancer
    385..660     +  promoter       chicken β-actin promoter: No description available
    661..1677    +  intron         chimeric intron: chimera between introns from chicken β-actin and rabbit β-globin
   1675..1731    +  CDS            HBB (fragment): HBB_LEPEU - Experimental evidence at protein level: Swiss-Prot protein existence level 1. Involved in oxygen transport from the lung to the various peripheral tissues. From Lepus europaeus (European hare).
   1763..2857    +  CDS            MBP: maltose binding protein from E. coli; malE (mutated); This version of the gene does not encode a signal sequence, so MBP will remain in the cytosol.
   2921..2941    +  CDS            TEV site: tobacco etch virus (TEV) protease recognition and cleavage site
   2960..5449    +  CDS            ATG9A: ATG9A_HUMAN - Also known as APG9L1. Experimental evidence at protein level: Swiss-Prot protein existence level 1. Involved in autophagy and cytoplasm to vacuole transport (Cvt) vesicle formation. Plays a key role in the organization of the preautophagosomal structure/phagophore assembly site (PAS), the nucleating site for formation of the sequestering vesicle. Cycles between a juxta-nuclear trans-Golgi network compartment and late endosomes. Nutrient starvation induces accumulation on autophagosomes. Starvation-dependent trafficking requires ULK1, ATG13 and SUPT20H. From Homo sapiens (Human).
   5490..5567    +  CDS            HBB (fragment): HBB_PONPY - Experimental evidence at transcript level: Swiss-Prot protein existence level 2. Involved in oxygen transport from the lung to the various peripheral tissues. From Pongo pygmaeus (Bornean orangutan).
   5638..5693    +  polyA_signal   β-globin poly(A) signal: rabbit β-globin polyadenylation signal (Gil and Proudfoot, 1987)
   6078..6094    -  protein_bind   lac operator: The lac repressor binds to the lac operator to inhibit transcription in E. coli. This inhibition can be relieved by adding lactose or isopropyl-β-D-thiogalactopyranoside (IPTG). lac repressor encoded by lacI
   6102..6132    -  promoter       lac promoter: promoter for the E. coli lac operon
   6147..6168    -  protein_bind   CAP binding site: CAP binding activates transcription in the presence of cAMP. E. coli catabolite activator protein
   6181..6220    -  CDS            lacI (fragment): lac repressor; lacI; The lac repressor binds to the lac operator to inhibit transcription in E. coli. This inhibition can be relieved by adding lactose or isopropyl-β-D-thiogalactopyranoside (IPTG).
   6227..6249    +  promoter       SV40 promoter (fragment): SV40 enhancer and early promoter
   6273..6408    +  rep_origin     SV40 ori: SV40 origin of replication
   6428..6562    +  polyA_signal   SV40 poly(A) signal: SV40 polyadenylation signal
   6564..6618    -  CDS            lacI (fragment): lac repressor; lacI; The lac repressor binds to the lac operator to inhibit transcription in E. coli. This inhibition can be relieved by adding lactose or isopropyl-β-D-thiogalactopyranoside (IPTG).
   6801..7389    -  rep_origin     ori: high-copy-number ColE1/pMB1/pBR322/pUC origin of replication
   7560..8420    -  CDS            AmpR: β-lactamase; bla; confers resistance to ampicillin, carbenicillin, and related antibiotics
   8421..8525    -  promoter       AmpR promoter: bla
