[The description below was written by a language model from this plasmid's Addgene catalogue record and pLannotate feature annotations shown in this document.]
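Description:
pCAG-MBP-ATG9 (1-830) is a mammalian expression plasmid built on the pCAG backbone for producing a C-terminally truncated form of human ATG9A, the multi-spanning membrane protein involved in the early stages of autophagosome formation. It is maintained in E. coli through a high-copy ColE1/pUC-type origin and selected with ampicillin via the β-lactamase gene and its native promoter. The backbone also carries an SV40 origin of replication with an adjacent SV40 poly(A) signal, plus leftover lac promoter/operator and lacI fragments that are cloning-vector remnants with no evident role in expression. No mammalian selection marker is annotated, consistent with transient transfection use.

The catalogue lists the promoter as CMV, but the feature table shows the full CAG arrangement: the CMV immediate-early enhancer joined to the chicken β-actin promoter and a chimeric chicken β-actin/rabbit β-globin intron, a combination that gives strong constitutive transcription in many mammalian cell types. Downstream lies a single open reading frame encoding E. coli maltose-binding protein lacking its signal sequence, a TEV protease recognition site, and ATG9A residues 1–830 followed by a stop codon, with termination provided by the rabbit β-globin poly(A) signal. The short "HBB" fragments flanking the insert are most likely β-globin-derived sequences belonging to the pCAG cassette rather than expressed globin. The N-terminal MBP can serve as an affinity handle and solubility aid, and TEV cleavage allows its removal. The associated work concerns the structural basis of ATG9A recruitment to the ULK1 complex in mitophagy initiation, which suggests that this truncation was used for protein production and for probing the contribution of the extreme C-terminus, although the record does not spell out the specific experiments.
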