Addgene plasmid #188086: pCAG-MBP-ATG9 (1-830)
Purpose: Expresses human ATG9 C-terminal truncation mutant in mammalian cells
Depositing lab: James Hurley. Depositing organization: University of California, Berkeley. Publication: Structural basis for ATG9A recruitment to the ULK1 complex in mitophagy initiation. Ren X, Nguyen TN, Lam WK, Buffalo CZ, Lazarou M, Yokom AL, Hurley JH. Sci Adv. 2023 Feb 15;9(7):eadg2997. doi: 10.1126/sciadv.adg2997. Epub 2023 Feb 15. PubMed 36791199.
Backbone
  Vector backbone: pCAG
  Vector type: Mammalian Expression
Growth in bacteria
  Bacterial resistance: Ampicillin, 100 μg/mL
  Growth temperature: 37°C
  Growth strain: DH5alpha
  Copy number: High Copy
Gene/Insert
  Gene/Insert name: ATG9 (alt name: MBP-TEVsite-ATG9 (1-830)-stop)
  Species: H. sapiens (human)
  Mutation: ATG9 (1-830)
  Entrez Gene: ATG9A (a.k.a. APG9L1, MGD3208, mATG9)
  Promoter: CMV
  Tag / fusion protein: MBP tag (N terminal on insert)
  Cloning method: Restriction Enzyme; 5′ cloning site KpnI (unknown if destroyed); 3′ cloning site KpnI (unknown if destroyed)
  Sequencing primers: 5′ ccgctttctggtatgccgtgcg; 3′ gagccagggcattggccacac
Terms and licenses: Academic/Nonprofit Terms; Industry Terms: Not Available to Industry
How to cite: pCAG-MBP-ATG9 (1-830) was a gift from James Hurley (Addgene plasmid # 188086 ; http://n2t.net/addgene:188086 ; RRID:Addgene_188086)
