>Addgene plasmid #188086 | pCAG-MBP-ATG9 (1-830) | depositor partial sequence | sequence record 364948 | ATG9 (1-830) (kpnI/kpnI)
ATGGCTCAGTTCGACACCGAATACCAGAGATTGGAAGCGTCATACTCCGACTCACCACCAGGCGAAGAAG
ATTTGCTCGTTCATGTTGCTGAGGGTTCTAAGTCACCTTGGCACCACATCGAAAACCTGGACCTGTTCTT
CAGCCGCGTGTACAACCTGCACCAGAAGAACGGTTTCACCTGCATGCTGATCGGCGAAATCTTCGAGCTG
ATGCAGTTCCTGTTCGTGGTCGCCTTCACCACTTTCCTGGTCAGCTGCGTGGACTACGACATCCTGTTCG
CTAACAAGATGGTGAACCACTCTCTGCACCCTACCGAGCCCGTGAAGGTCACTCTGCCCGACGCCTTCCT
GCCAGCTCAGGTGTGCTCCGCCCGCATCCAGGAAAACGGCTCTCTGATCACTATCCTGGTCATCGCTGGA
GTGTTCTGGATTCACAGACTGATCAAGTTCATCTACAACATCTGCTGCTACTGGGAGATCCACTCATTCT
ACCTGCACGCCCTGCGCATCCCTATGTCCGCTCTGCCCTACTGCACCTGGCAGGAGGTGCAGGCTCGCAT
CGTCCAGACTCAGAAGGAACACCAAATCTGCATCCACAAGCGTGAACTGACCGAGCTGGACATCTACCAC
CGCATCCTGAGATTCCAGAACTACATGGTCGCCCTGGTGAACAAGAGCCTGCTGCCACTGAGGTTCAGGC
TGCCTGGTCTGGGTGAAGCTGTGTTCTTCACTCGTGGTCTGAAGTACAACTTCGAACTGATCCTGTTCTG
GGGACCCGGTAGCCTGTTCCTGAACGAGTGGTCCCTGAAGGCCGAATACAAGAGGGGTGGCCAGAGACTG
GAGCTGGCTCAGCGCCTGTCTAACCGTATCCTGTGGATCGGCATCGCTAACTTCCTGCTGTGCCCCCTGA
TCCTGATCTGGCAGATCCTGTATGCCTTCTTCAGCTACGCTGAGGTCCTGAAGCGCGAACCAGGAGCCCT
GGGTGCTCGTTGCTGGTCCCTGTACGGAAGGTGCTACCTGAGACACTTCAACGAGCTGGAACACGAGCTG
CAATCACGCCTGAACCGTGGCTACAAGCCAGCCTCAAAGTACATGAACTGCTTCCTGTCCCCTCTGCTGA
CCCTGCTGGCTAAGAACGGCGCCTTCTTCGCTGGTTCCATCCTGGCCGTGCTGATCGCTCTGACCATCTA
CGACGAGGACGTCCTGGCTGTGGAACACGTCCTGACCACTGTCACTCTGCTGGGCGTGACCGTCACTGTG
TGCCGCTCATTCATCCCCGACCAGCACATGGTGTTCTGCCCAGAGCAGCTGCTGCGTGTCATCCTGGCCC
ACATCCACTACATGCCCGACCACTGGCAGGGAAACGCTCACCGCTCACAGACCCGTGACGAGTTCGCCCA
GCTGTTCCAGTACAAGGCTGTGTTCATCCTGGAGGAACTGCTGTCCCCTATCGTCACTCCCCTGATCCTG
ATCTTCTGCCTGAGGCCAAGAGCCCTGGAGATCATCGACTTCTTCCGCAACTTCACCGTGGAAGTGGTCG
GCGTCGGAGACACTTGCTCTTTCGCTCAGATGGACGTGCGTCAGCACGGACACCCACAGTGGCTGTCAGC
CGGTCAGACCGAGGCTTCCGTCTACCAGCAGGCCGAGGACGGCAAGACCGAACTGTCACTGATGCACTTC
GCTATCACTAACCCTGGATGGCAACCTCCCAGGGAGTCCACCGCCTTCCTGGGTTTCCTGAAGGAACAGG
TGCAGAGAGACGGTGCTGCCGCTAGCCTGGCTCAGGGAGGTCTGCTGCCTGAGAACGCTCTGTTCACTTC
CATCCAGTCCCTGCAATCCGAAAGCGAGCCCCTGTCTCTGATCGCCAACGTGGTCGCTGGTTCCTCCTGC
CGCGGCCCACCTCTGCCTCGCGACCTGCAAGGAAGCCGCCACAGGGCTGAGGTGGCTTCTGCTCTGCGCT
CTTTCTCCCCTCTGCAACCTGGACAGGCTCCAACTGGTAGGGCTCACTCAACCATGACTGGTTCCGGCGT
GGACGCCAGAACTGCTTCTTCAGGCTCCAGCGTGTGGGAAGGACAGCTGCAATCCCTGGTCCTGTCCGAG
TACGCCAGCACCGAAATGTCTCTGCACGCTCTGTACATGCACCAGCTGCACAAGCAGCAGGCCCAGGCTG
AACCAGAGAGGCACGTGTGGCACCGCCGTGAATCTGACGAGTCAGGAGAATCTGCTCCTGACGAGGGCGG
AGAAGGTGCCCGCGCTCCACAGTCCATCCCTCGTTCCGCTAGCTACCCATGCGCTGCTCCCAGACCAGGC
GCCCCCGAAACCACTGCTCTGCACGGTGGCTTCCAGAGGAGATACGGAGGTATCACCGACCCCGGAACTG
TGCCCAGGGTCCCAAGCCACTTCTCCCGCCTGCCACTGGGCGGATGGGCTGAAGACGGACAGTCTGCTTC
ACGTCACCCTGAACCCGTCCCTGAAGAAGGTAGCGAAGATTGA
